Addgene plasmid #226201: pCHC023 (∆MBH)
Purpose: Electroporation knockout plasmid (pK18sB) to delete the C. necator membrane-bound hydrogenase operon (deltaMBH).
Depositing lab: Christopher Johnson. Depositing organization: National Laboratory of the Rockies (NLR). Publication: Improving growth of Cupriavidus necator H16 on formate using adaptive laboratory evolution-informed engineering. Calvey CH, Sanchez I Nogue V, White AM, Kneucker CM, Woodworth SP, Alt HM, Eckert CA, Johnson CW. Metab Eng. 2023 Jan;75:78-90. doi: 10.1016/j.ymben.2022.10.016. Epub 2022 Nov 9. PubMed 36368470.
Backbone
  Vector backbone: pK18sB
  Backbone manufacturer: Gregg Beckham and Christopher Johnson, Addgene plasmid #177838
  Vector type: Synthetic Biology
  Selectable markers: KanR, SacB
Growth in bacteria
  Bacterial resistance: Kanamycin, 50 μg/mL
  Growth temperature: 37°C
  Growth strain: DH5alpha
  Copy number: High Copy
Gene/Insert
  Gene/Insert name: Homology arms for membrane bound hydrogenase operon
  Species: Cupriavidus necator H16
  Mutation: ∆hoxKGZMLOQRTV ∆hypA1B1F1CDEX ∆hoxABCJ
  Cloning method: Gibson Cloning
Terms and licenses: Academic/Nonprofit Terms; Industry Terms
How to cite: pCHC023 (∆MBH) was a gift from Christopher Johnson (Addgene plasmid # 226201 ; http://n2t.net/addgene:226201 ; RRID:Addgene_226201)
