[The description below was written by a language model from this plasmid's Addgene catalogue record and pLannotate feature annotations shown in this document.]
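Description:
pCHC023 (∆MBH) is an allelic-exchange knockout plasmid built on the pK18sB backbone and designed to delete the membrane-bound hydrogenase (MBH) operon from Cupriavidus necator H16. It is propagated in E. coli from a high-copy ColE1/pUC-type origin and selected with kanamycin through the neo (nptII) aminoglycoside phosphotransferase gene. Immediately downstream of neo lies Bacillus subtilis sacB, which encodes a secreted levansucrase that makes cells sensitive to sucrose and serves as the counter-selection marker. The annotated 4,493 nt sequence shows no replication origin other than the E. coli one. This fits its catalogue description as an electroporation-delivered knockout plasmid, in which kanamycin resistance would normally be retained only if the plasmid integrates into the genome.

The insert, assembled by Gibson cloning, consists of C. necator H16 homology arms flanking the MBH region. The intended lesion removes hoxKGZMLOQRTV, hypA1B1F1CDEX and hoxABCJ. In the feature table the insert occupies the interval between the origin and a small lacZα remnant. Only two short pieces of this interval were recognised automatically: a fragment matched to the regulator cfxR (cbbR) near one end and a fragment of the nickel transporter gene hoxN near the other. These presumably reflect sequence bordering the deleted locus, and the rest of the arms is unannotated.

In a typical use of such a construct, a first crossover at one arm yields kanamycin-resistant integrants. Sucrose counter-selection then recovers cells that have lost the backbone through a second crossover, some of which carry the markerless deletion. The plasmid comes from work on improving C. necator growth on formate through engineering guided by adaptive laboratory evolution.
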