Features (pLannotate 1.2.2; 6 found; start..end, strand, type, name):
      1..589     +  rep_origin     ori: high-copy-number ColE1/pMB1/pBR322/pUC origin of replication
    632..718     +  CDS            cfxR (fragment): CFXR_CUPNH - Also known as cbbR. Protein inferred from homology: Swiss-Prot protein existence level 3. Trans-acting transcriptional regulator of RuBisCO genes (cfxLS) expression. From Cupriavidus necator (strain ATCC 17699 / DSM 428 / KCTC 22496 / NCIMB 10442 / H16 / Stanier 337) (Ralstonia eutropha).
   1783..2133    +  CDS            hoxN (fragment): HOXN_CUPNH - Experimental evidence at protein level: Swiss-Prot protein existence level 1. High-affinity nickel transporter responsible for nickel uptake. Necessary for high levels of activity of hydrogenase and urease. Does not transport cobalt. From Cupriavidus necator (strain ATCC 17699 / DSM 428 / KCTC 22496 / NCIMB 10442 / H16 / Stanier 337) (Ralstonia eutropha).
   2140..2168    +  CDS            lacZα (fragment): LacZα fragment of β-galactosidase; lacZ fragment
   2239..3030    +  CDS            neo: KKA2_KLEPN - Also known as kan, nptII. Experimental evidence at protein level: Swiss-Prot protein existence level 1. Resistance to kanamycin, neomycin, paromomycin, ribostamycin, butirosin and gentamicin B. From Klebsiella pneumoniae.
   3040..4461    +  CDS            SacB: secreted levansucrase that renders bacterial growth sensitive to sucrose; Bacillus subtilis sacB; negative selection marker
>Addgene plasmid #226201 | pCHC023 (∆MBH) | addgene full sequence | sequence record 453504 | Addgene NGS Result
TTGAGATCCTTTTTTTCTGCGCGTAATCTGCTGCTTGCAAACAAAAAAACCACCGCTACCAGCGGTGGTT
TGTTTGCCGGATCAAGAGCTACCAACTCTTTTTCCGAAGGTAACTGGCTTCAGCAGAGCGCAGATACCAA
ATACTGTTCTTCTAGTGTAGCCGTAGTTAGGCCACCACTTCAAGAACTCTGTAGCACCGCCTACATACCT
CGCTCTGCTAATCCTGTTACCAGTGGCTGCTGCCAGTGGCGATAAGTCGTGTCTTACCGGGTTGGACTCA
AGACGATAGTTACCGGATAAGGCGCAGCGGTCGGGCTGAACGGGGGGTTCGTGCACACAGCCCAGCTTGG
AGCGAACGACCTACACCGAACTGAGATACCTACAGCGTGAGCTATGAGAAAGCGCCACGCTTCCCGAAGG
GAGAAAGGCGGACAGGTATCCGGTAAGCGGCAGGGTCGGAACAGGAGAGCGCACGAGGGAGCTTCCAGGG
GGAAACGCCTGGTATCTTTATAGTCCTGTCGGGTTTCGCCACCTCTGACTTGAGCGTCGATTTTTGTGAT
GCTCGTCAGGGGGGCGGAGCCTATGGAAAAACGCCTCACACAGGAAACAGCTATGACATGATTACGAATT
CGAGCTATGTCGCACCTTCCTGCTGGAACACACGGCGGAATATTTGGAACGGGAATACGGCGGGCTGCTG
CCCGGCGGGCTTGTGGCCTAGGGGATTCGGCAAGTCGGGGATCCTGGTAGATGGCGTCGGCCTGCGCATG
TGTCATGGCGCCGGTGGCGAGATAAGCATCCGGCACCACGGCAGTTGGGCTTGCGGGCTGGTCTGCAGTA
GCTGCGTGGCATTGCTCGGACGACAGACCCGCTCCTGCCGCGCATGCAGCAGGGGTACAGGAAGGCTGCG
AGCAGCGCCGGCTCATTGCCTTTCCGTTGGGCGGGGCGAGACGCCGGGGGCGGGGGCTCATCCGAGTTCA
ACGCCGATCACTGAACTTCCTTCTGATGCATTCAAGCGAAAACCCAGTGAGCATCTGGCGTCGGCTAGCG
CCAGGCGACGGTCCACTTCATGACGGATGAAATATTGTCAAATCAGGATCCGGTGTCCTGCGTTGTAGGT
TCGCCGAATAGGGCGCTGTCGGGCGGACGCACGAACCTGCGTCACAGATGCTCATACATGCCTTCTCGGT
ATCAATCTTTTTCTAAACAAGCCATCCAACTCAGGATGGTAGCGGGGGTTTTCCCCAGGTCTTCGGATTC
AGGCATAGATCTTGTTTCAACTATGTCGCCAAGCCAGCATTCGTGCGCGAGGGCGGTATCGCTCCCCGGT
TGGCGCATCGCGACGAATGCCAATACCAATACAGAAATTAGGAGACAGGTTTCGGTTGCCGGGGCCCGGC
TCCGCCCGTGTTCCGGGGAACGCCTGTTCGAAATTGGCGGAGGCAGGAGGCTGATGGCCTGATTTCCCTG
CTGCACCAGGCTAGAAAGCGCTGCTCCGGCTATTTAGACTCCCATGGAACATGGTATTGCCATCTGGATA
TGGGCATGTCACCAATGCGATGATCATGCAAACCTGCTTTGCAGTCCTCACGTACGGACTTGCGCAGCAG
ATACCGCTATTTCGGGAATAGCATAAGCGAACCAAGACCTGAGAGTGAGCTTCTGCCGCATTCGCCAGGA
GTTGGCTCGCAGGCGCGGAAATTGCGTTACGGTGCAGTCGAGCCTTACTGGCAAAAGCCGCGGATGACAG
CGGCGTCGGAACCGAGACAGGAGACTTCCAGCATGTTCCAATTGCTCGCTGGCGTACGCATGAATTCTAC
TGGCCGCCCGCGGGCCAAGATCATCTTGCTCTACGCGCTGCTGATTGCATTCAATATCGGCGCCTGGCTC
TGCGCGCTCGCCGCGTTTCGCGATCATCCGGTGCTGCTCGGCACCGCACTGCTGGCCTACGGCCTTGGGT
TGCGCCACGCGGTAGACGCAGATCATCTCGCGGCAATCGACAATGTCACCCGCAAGTTGATGCAGGACGG
CAGGCGGCCCATCACAGCTGGGCTTTGGTTCTCGCTTGGCCATTCAAGTGTGGTAGTGCTTGCTTCGGTG
CTGATCGCTGTCATGGCGACCACGCTCCAGGAAGCTTGGCACTGGCCGTCGTTTTACAACGTCGTGACCG
GAATTGCCAGCTGGGGCGCCCTCTGGTAAGGTTGGGAAGCCCTGCAAACAGGATGAGGATCGTTTCGCAT
GATTGAACAAGATGGATTGCACGCAGGTTCTCCGGCCGCTTGGGTGGAGAGGCTATTCGGCTATGACTGG
GCACAACAGACAATCGGCTGCTCTGATGCCGCCGTGTTCCGGCTGTCAGCGCAGGGGCGCCCGGTTCTTT
TTGTCAAGACCGACCTGTCCGGTGCCCTGAATGAACTCCAAGACGAGGCAGCGCGGCTATCGTGGCTGGC
CACGACGGGCGTTCCTTGCGCAGCTGTGCTCGACGTTGTCACTGAAGCGGGAAGGGACTGGCTGCTATTG
GGCGAAGTGCCGGGGCAGGATCTCCTGTCATCTCACCTTGCTCCTGCCGAGAAAGTATCCATCATGGCTG
ATGCAATGCGGCGGCTGCATACGCTTGATCCGGCTACCTGCCCATTCGACCACCAAGCGAAACATCGCAT
CGAGCGAGCACGTACTCGGATGGAAGCCGGTCTTGTCGATCAGGATGATCTGGACGAAGAGCATCAGGGG
CTCGCGCCAGCCGAACTGTTCGCCAGGCTCAAGGCGCGGATGCCCGACGGCGAGGATCTCGTCGTGACCC
ATGGCGATGCCTGCTTGCCGAATATCATGGTGGAAAATGGCCGCTTTTCTGGATTCATCGACTGTGGCCG
GCTGGGTGTGGCGGACCGCTATCAGGACATAGCGTTGGCTACCCGTGATATTGCTGAAGAGCTTGGCGGC
GAATGGGCTGACCGCTTCCTCGTGCTTTACGGTATCGCCGCTCCCGATTCGCAGCGCATCGCCTTCTATC
GCCTTCTTGACGAGTTCTTCTGAGCGACGATGAACATCAAAAAGTTTGCAAAACAAGCAACAGTATTAAC
CTTTACTACCGCACTGCTGGCAGGAGGCGCAACTCAAGCGTTTGCGAAAGAAACGAACCAAAAGCCATAT
AAGGAAACATACGGCATTTCCCATATTACACGCCATGATATGCTGCAAATCCCTGAACAGCAAAAAAATG
AAAAATATCAAGTTTCTGAATTTGATTCGTCCACAATTAAAAATATCTCTTCTGCAAAAGGCCTGGACGT
TTGGGACAGCTGGCCATTACAAAACGCTGACGGCACTGTCGCAAACTATCACGGCTACCACATCGTCTTT
GCATTAGCCGGAGATCCTAAAAATGCGGATGACACATCGATTTACATGTTCTATCAAAAAGTCGGCGAAA
CTTCTATTGACAGCTGGAAAAACGCTGGCCGCGTCTTTAAAGACAGCGACAAATTCGATGCAAATGATTC
TATCCTAAAAGACCAAACACAAGAATGGTCAGGTTCAGCCACATTTACATCTGACGGAAAAATCCGTTTA
TTCTACACTGATTTCTCCGGTAAACATTACGGCAAACAAACACTGACAACTGCACAAGTTAACGTATCAG
CATCAGACAGCTCTTTGAACATCAACGGTGTAGAGGATTATAAATCAATCTTTGACGGTGACGGAAAAAC
GTATCAAAATGTACAGCAGTTCATCGATGAAGGCAACTACAGCTCAGGCGACAACCATACGCTGAGAGAT
CCTCACTACGTAGAAGATAAAGGCCACAAATACTTAGTATTTGAAGCAAACACTGGAACTGAAGATGGCT
ACCAAGGCGAAGAATCTTTATTTAACAAAGCATACTATGGCAAAAGCACATCATTCTTCCGTCAAGAAAG
TCAAAAACTTCTGCAAAGCGATAAAAAACGCACGGCTGAGTTAGCAAACGGCGCTCTCGGTATGATTGAG
CTAAACGATGATTACACACTGAAAAAAGTGATGAAACCGCTGATTGCATCTAACACAGTAACAGATGAAA
TTGAACGCGCGAACGTCTTTAAAATGAACGGCAAATGGTACCTGTTCACTGACTCCCGCGGATCAAAAAT
GACGATTGACGGCATTACGTCTAACGATATTTACATGCTTGGTTATGTTTCTAATTCTTTAACTGGCCCA
TACAAGCCGCTGAACAAAACTGGCCTTGTGTTAAAAATGGATCTTGATCCTAACGATGTAACCTTTACTT
ACTCACACTTCGCTGTACCTCAAGCGAAAGGAAACAATGTCGTGATTACAAGCTATATGACAAACAGAGG
ATTCTACGCAGACAAACAATCAACGTTTGCGCCGAGCTTCCTGCTGAACATCAAAGGCAAGAAAACATCT
GTTGTCAAAGACAGCATCCTTGAACAAGGACAATTAACAGTTAACAAATAATCAGACCCCGTAGAAAAGA
TCAAAGGATCTTC
